Addgene plasmid #145618: pGBW-m4046778
Purpose: Bacterial Expression plasmid for SARS-CoV-2 nsp8
Depositing lab: Ginkgo Bioworks & Benjie Chen. Depositing organization: Ginkgo Bioworks.
Backbone
  Vector backbone: ori-013 - marker | cmR
  Backbone size w/o insert (bp): 1462
  Vector type: Bacterial Expression
Growth in bacteria
  Bacterial resistance: Chloramphenicol, 25 μg/mL
  Growth temperature: 30°C
  Growth strain: DH5alpha
  Copy number: High Copy
Gene/Insert
  Gene/Insert name: SARS-CoV-2 nsp8
  Species: Escherichia coli str. K-12 substr. MG1655; Severe acute respiratory syndrome coronavirus 2
  Insert size (bp): 593
  Mutation: Escherichia coli recode 1
  Entrez Gene: ORF1ab (a.k.a. GU280_gp01)
  Promoter: Promoter | pT7 ; Operator | lacO ; RBS | T7_rbs ; Start Codon | ATG
  Tag / fusion protein: Cleavable TEV;Myc (C terminal on backbone)
  Cloning method: Unknown
Resource information
  A portion of this plasmid was derived from a plasmid made by: GinkgoBioworks
Depositor comments: NCBI Reference Sequence: YP_009725304.1
How to cite: pGBW-m4046778 was a gift from Ginkgo Bioworks & Benjie Chen (Addgene plasmid # 145618 ; http://n2t.net/addgene:145618 ; RRID:Addgene_145618)
