[The description below was written by a language model from this plasmid's Addgene catalogue record and pLannotate feature annotations shown in this document.]
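Description:
pGBW-m4046778 is a compact bacterial expression plasmid (about 2.3 kb in the sequenced record) for producing the SARS-CoV-2 non-structural protein nsp8 in E. coli. Its minimal backbone consists of little more than a high-copy ColE1/pUC-type origin of replication and a chloramphenicol acetyltransferase (cat) gene driven by its own promoter, which provides chloramphenicol selection. A lambda t0 terminator lies downstream of the resistance cassette.

The expression cassette is a standard T7 system. A T7 promoter is immediately followed by a lac operator, so transcription requires a host that supplies T7 RNA polymerase. It is repressed by LacI until relieved by IPTG or lactose. No lacI gene is annotated on the plasmid, so the repressor would have to come from the host. A strong ribosome binding site from phage T7 gene 10 precedes the start codon and the roughly 0.6 kb open reading frame. The insert corresponds to the nsp8 portion of the ORF1ab polyprotein and has been recoded with E. coli codon usage. The automated annotation identifies it only as a fragment of the SARS-CoV-2 replicase polyprotein 1a, and the nsp10 function text attached to that hit is generic to the polyprotein entry rather than specific to this insert. The catalogue lists a C-terminal, TEV-cleavable Myc tag contributed by the backbone. The tag is not separately annotated in the feature table, nor is any terminator directly after the coding sequence.

The construct is intended for inducible recombinant production of tagged nsp8, with the Myc epitope allowing detection or capture and the TEV site allowing tag removal. The record does not state a more specific downstream application.
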