Features (pLannotate 1.2.2; 8 found; start..end, strand, type, name):
     20..38      +  promoter       T7 promoter: promoter for bacteriophage T7 RNA polymerase
     39..63      +  protein_bind   lac operator: The lac repressor binds to the lac operator to inhibit transcription in E. coli. This inhibition can be relieved by adding lactose or isopropyl-β-D-thiogalactopyranoside (IPTG). lac repressor encoded by lacI
     78..100     +  RBS            RBS: efficient ribosome binding site from bacteriophage T7 gene 10 (Olins and Rangwala, 1989)
    111..710     +  CDS            R1A_SARS2 (fragment): Experimental evidence at protein level: Swiss-Prot protein existence level 1. [Non-structural protein 10]: Plays a pivotal role in viral transcription by stimulating both nsp14 3'-5' exoribonuclease and nsp16 2'-O-methyltransferase activities. Therefore plays an essential role in viral mRNAs cap methylation. From Severe acute respiratory syndrome coronavirus 2 (2019-nCoV) (SARS-CoV-2).
    876..1464    +  rep_origin     ori: high-copy-number ColE1/pMB1/pBR322/pUC origin of replication
   1472..1569    +  promoter       cat promoter: promoter of the E. coli cat gene encoding chloramphenicol acetyltransferase
   1570..2226    +  CDS            cat: CAT_ECOLX - Experimental evidence at protein level: Swiss-Prot protein existence level 1. This enzyme is an effector of chloramphenicol resistance in bacteria. From Escherichia coli. This protein is used as a marker in many commonly used cloning vectors, such as pACYC184.
   2300..2334    +  terminator     lambda t0 terminator: minimal transcription terminator from phage lambda (Scholtissek and Grosse, 1987)
>Addgene plasmid #145618 | pGBW-m4046778 | addgene full sequence | sequence record 298351 | Addgene NGS Result
GATCTCGATCCCGCGAAATTAATACGACTCACTATAGGGGAATTGTGAGCGGATAACAATTCCCCTCTAG
AAATAATTTTGTTTAACTTTAAGAAGGAGACTCTTCTATGGCCATTGCGAGCGAATTTTCAAGTCTTCCA
TCCTATGCTGCATTCGCTACTGCACAAGAGGCTTACGAACAGGCGGTGGCCAACGGCGACTCGGAAGTCG
TTCTGAAGAAACTGAAAAAATCTTTAAATGTTGCGAAAAGCGAATTTGATCGTGACGCTGCGATGCAGCG
CAAGTTGGAGAAAATGGCTGATCAGGCAATGACGCAAATGTACAAACAGGCTCGTTCCGAAGACAAAAGG
GCCAAAGTAACCTCTGCTATGCAGACCATGCTGTTCACAATGCTGCGCAAGCTGGATAACGACGCGCTCA
ACAACATCATCAACAATGCACGTGATGGTTGCGTACCTCTCAACATTATCCCGCTTACTACTGCTGCAAA
ACTGATGGTGGTTATACCGGACTACAACACCTATAAGAACACCTGTGATGGGACGACTTTCACCTACGCC
AGCGCACTGTGGGAAATCCAGCAGGTTGTCGATGCTGACAGTAAAATCGTTCAGCTGAGCGAGATTTCTA
TGGACAATTCTCCGAACCTGGCGTGGCCACTGATCGTAACTGCTCTGCGTGCGAATAGCGCGGTCAAATT
ACAAGAGAACCTGTACTTTCAAAGCGAGCAGAAGCTTATTTCCGAAGAAGATCTCTAACCGGCTTATCGG
TCAGTTTCACCTGATTTACGTAAAAACCCGCTTCGGCGGGTTTTTGCTTTTGGAGGGGCAGAAAGATGAA
TGACTGTCCACGACGCTATACCCAAAAGAAAAAGCTTGAGATCCTTTTTTTCTGCGCGTAATCTGCTGCT
TGCAAACAAAAAAACCACCGCTACCAGCGGTGGTTTGTTTGCCGGATCAAGAGCTACCAACTCTTTTTCC
GAAGGTAACTGGCTTCAGCAGAGCGCAGATACCAAATACTGTTCTTCTAGTGTAGCCGTAGTTAGGCCAC
CACTTCAAGAACTCTGTAGCACCGCCTACATACCTCGCTCTGCTAATCCTGTTACCAGTGGCTGCTGCCA
GTGGCGATAAGTCGTGTCTTACCGGGTTGGACTCAAGACGATAGTTACCGGATAAGGCGCAGCGGTCGGG
CTGAACGGGGGGTTCGTGCACACAGCCCAGCTTGGAGCGAACGACCTACACCGAACTGAGATACCTACAG
CGTGAGCTATGAGAAAGCGCCACGCTTCCCGAAGGGAGAAAGGCGGACAGGTATCCGGTAAGCGGCAGGG
TCGGAACAGGAGAGCGCACGAGGGAGCTTCCAGGGGGAAACGCCTGGTATCTTTATAGTCCTGTCGGGTT
TCGCCACCTCTGACTTGAGCGTCGATTTTTGTGATGCTCGTCAGGGGGGCGGAGCCTATGGAAATTGATC
GGGCACGTAAGAGGTTCCAACTTTCACCATAATGAAATAAGATCACTACCGGGCGTATTTTTTGAGTTAT
CGAGATTTTCAGGAGCTAAGGAAGCTAAAATGGAGAAAAAAATCACTGGATATACCACCGTTGATATATC
CCAATGGCATCGTAAAGAACATTTTGAGGCATTTCAGTCAGTTGCTCAATGTACCTATAACCAGACCGTT
CAGCTGGATATTACGGCCTTTTTAAAGACCGTAAAGAAAAATAAGCACAAGTTTTATCCGGCCTTTATTC
ACATTCTTGCCCGCCTGATGAATGCTCATCCGGAATTTCGTATGGCAATGAAAGACGGTGAGCTGGTGAT
ATGGGATAGTGTTCACCCTTGTTACACCGTTTTCCATGAGCAAACTGAAACGTTTTCATCGCTCTGGAGT
GAATACCACGACGATTTCCGGCAGTTTCTACACATATATTCGCAAGATGTGGCGTGTTACGGTGAAAACC
TGGCCTATTTCCCTAAAGGGTTTATTGAGAATATGTTTTTCGTTTCAGCCAATCCCTGGGTGAGTTTCAC
CAGTTTTGATTTAAACGTGGCCAATATGGACAACTTCTTCGCCCCCGTTTTCACCATGGGCAAATATTAT
ACGCAAGGCGACAAGGTGCTGATGCCGCTGGCGATTCAGGTTCATCATGCCGTTTGTGATGGCTTCCATG
TCGGCAGAATGCTTAATGAATTACAACAGTACTGCGATGAGTGGCAGGGCGGGGCGTAATTTGATATCGA
GCTCGCTTGGACTCCTGTTGATAGATCCAGTAATGACCTCAGAACTCCATCTGGATTTGTTCAGAACGCT
CGGTTGCCGCCGGGCGTTTTTTATTGGTCATC
